>Addgene plasmid #14087 | pDESTFLAGHApuro3-Ago Chi-d | addgene partial sequence | sequence record 20256 | T7 5'-TAATACGACTCACTATAGGG-3'
GATCCATCCGATAGTGGTGGTGGAATTCTGATCGCCGCCGCCATGGACTACAAGGACGACGATGACAAGT
ACCCTTATGACGTGCCCGATTACGCTTTGAACCAGATATCAACAAGTTTGTACAAAAAAGCAGGCTCCAC
CATGGGAACCAATTCAGTCGACTGGATCCGGATGTACTCGGGAGCCGGCCCCGCACTTGCACCTCCTGCG
CCGCCGCCCCCCATCCAAGGATATGCCTTCAAGCCTCCACCTAGACCCGACTTTGGGACCTCCGGGAGAA
CAATCAAATTACAGGCCAATTTCTTCGAAATGGACATCCCCAAAATTGACATCTATCATTATGAATTGGA
TATCAAGCCAGAGAAGTGCCCGAGGAGAGTTAACAGGGAAATCGTGGAACACATGGTCCAGCACTTTAAA
ACACAGATCTTTGGGGATCGGAAGCCCGTGTTTGACGGCAGGAAGAATCTATACACAGCCATGCCCCTTC
CGATTGGGAGGGACAAGGTGGAGCTGGAGGTCACGCTGCCAGGAGAAGGCAAGGATCGCATCTTCAAGGT
GTCCATCAAGTGGGTGTCCTGCGTGAGCTTGCAGGCGTTACACGATGCACTTTCAGGGCGGCTGCCCAGC
GTCCCTTTTGAGACGATCCAGGCCCTGGACGTGGTCATGAGGCACTTGCCATCCATGAGGTACACCCCCG
