[The description below was written by a language model from this plasmid's Addgene catalogue record.]
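Description:
pDESTFLAGHApuro3-Ago Chi-d is a mammalian expression plasmid built on the Gateway destination vector pDESTFLAGHApuro3 (backbone about 5.4 kb). It is maintained in E. coli as a high-copy plasmid under ampicillin selection, and it carries a puromycin marker that allows transfected mammalian cells to be selected or stable lines to be established. The record includes no feature table, so the promoter driving the insert, the polyadenylation signal, the bacterial origin and the arrangement of the puromycin cassette are not stated.

The payload is a roughly 2.6 kb human Argonaute-derived open reading frame designated "Ago Chimera-d". It was introduced by Gateway recombination, so recombination sites remain on both sides of the insert. The name indicates a chimeric Argonaute protein, one of a lettered series, but the record does not specify which Argonaute family members or domains were combined or where the junctions lie. The backbone supplies an N-terminal tandem FLAG/HA epitope tag. This tag permits detection of the fusion protein with standard antibodies and single or sequential affinity purification of the protein together with associated RNAs and partner proteins.

The construct is associated with a structural and functional study of Argonaute as the endonuclease responsible for RISC-mediated mRNA cleavage. This suggests that the chimera was expressed in human cells to test how particular Argonaute regions contribute to target RNA cleavage activity, for example by immunoprecipitating the tagged protein and assaying it. The specific experimental use is not spelled out in the catalogue fields.
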