Addgene plasmid #14087: pDESTFLAGHApuro3-Ago Chi-d
Depositing lab: Thomas Tuschl. Depositing organization: Rockefeller University. Publication: Crystal structure of A. aeolicus argonaute, a site-specific DNA-guided endoribonuclease, provides insights into RISC-mediated mRNA cleavage. Yuan YR, Pei Y, Ma JB, Kuryavyi V, Zhadina M, Meister G, Chen HY, Dauter Z, Tuschl T, Patel DJ. Mol Cell. 2005 Aug 5. 19(3):405-19. 10.1016/j.molcel.2005.07.011 PubMed 16061186.
Backbone
  Vector backbone: pDESTFLAGHApuro3
  Backbone size w/o insert (bp): 5409
  Vector type: Mammalian Expression
  Selectable markers: Puromycin
Growth in bacteria
  Bacterial resistance: Ampicillin, 100 μg/mL
  Growth temperature: 37°C
  Growth strain: DH5alpha
  Copy number: High Copy
Gene/Insert
  Gene/Insert name: Ago Chi-d
  Species: H. sapiens (human)
  Insert size (bp): 2580
  Mutation: Ago Chimera-d
  Tag / fusion protein: FLAG/HA (N terminal on backbone)
  Cloning method: Gateway Cloning; 5′ cloning site Gateway (not destroyed); 3′ cloning site Gateway (not destroyed)
  Sequencing primers: 5′ n/a
Terms and licenses: Academic/Nonprofit Terms; Industry Terms: Not Available to Industry
How to cite: pDESTFLAGHApuro3-Ago Chi-d was a gift from Thomas Tuschl (Addgene plasmid # 14087 ; http://n2t.net/addgene:14087 ; RRID:Addgene_14087)
